>Addgene plasmid #87036 | pRK5-FLAG-SZT2 1-1021 | addgene full sequence | sequence record 174764 | Addgene NGS Result
GACATTGATTATTGACTAGTTATTAATAGTAATCAATTACGGGGTCATTAGTTCATAGCCCATATATGGA
GTTCCGCGTTACATAACTTACGGTAAATGGCCCGCCTGGCTGACCGCCCAACGACCCCCGCCCATTGACG
TCAATAATGACGTATGTTCCCATAGTAACGCCAATAGGGACTTTCCATTGACGTCAATGGGTGGAGTATT
TACGGTAAACTGCCCACTTGGCAGTACATCAAGTGTATCATATGCCAAGTACGCCCCCTATTGACGTCAA
TGACGGTAAATGGCCCGCCTGGCATTATGCCCAGTACATGACCTTATGGGACTTTCCTACTTGGCAGTAC
ATCTACGTATTAGTCATCGCTATTACCATGGTGATGCGGTTTTGGCAGTACATCAATGGGCGTGGATAGC
GGTTTGACTCACGGGGATTTCCAAGTCTCCACCCCATTGACGTCAATGGGAGTTTGTTTTGGCACCAAAA
TCAACGGGACTTTCCAAAATGTCGTAACAACTCCGCCCCATTGACGCAAATGGGCGGTAGGCGTGTACGG
TGGGAGGTCTATATAAGCAGAGCTCGTTTAGTGAACCGTCAGATCGCCTGGAGACGCCATCCACGCTGTT
TTGACCTCCATAGAAGACACCGGGACCGATCCAGCCTCCGCGGCCGGGAACGGTGCATTGGAACGCGGAT
TCCCCGTGCCAAGAGTGACGTAAGTACCGCCTATAGAGTCTATAGGCCCACCCCCTTGGCTTCGTTAGAA
CGCGGCTACAATTAATACATAACCTTATGTATCATACACATACGATTTAGGTGACACTATAGAATAACAT
CCACTTTGCCTTTCTCTCCACAGGTGTCCACTCCCAGGTCCAACTGCACCTCGGTTCTATCGATTGAATT
CACCATGGAAATGGACTACAAGGATGACGATGACAAGGGTGGTGGTGGTGGTGCGTCGACGATGGCCTCG
GAGCGCCCGGAGCCGGAGGTGGAAGAAGCTGGGCAGGTGTTCCTGTTAATGAAAAAGGATTATCGAATCT
CCCGAAATGTTCGCCTGGCTTGGTTCCTCAGTCATCTGCACCAAACTGTGCAGGCCACACCCCAGGAGAT
GCTGCTTCAGTCTGAACAGGAATTGGAAGTCCTCAGTGTCCTGCCCCCTGGGTGGCAGCCAGATGAACCA
GTGGTCCCAAGGCCATTCCTCCTGGTACCTTCCACCCGGGTCACCTTCCTGGCTTGGCAGTATCGGTTTG
TCATTGAGTTGGACCTTAGCCCATCTACTGGCATTGTGGATGATTCCACAGGGGAGATCTTGTTTGATGA
AGTTTTCCATGCCCTGTCCCGCTGCTTAGGCGGGCTGCTTCGGCCCTTCCGAGTGCCTGGATCTTGCATC
GACTTCCAGCCTGAGATCTATGTAACTATCCAGGCCTACTCCTCCATCATTGGACTGCAGTCCCACCAGG
TGCTGGTACAGGGCTGCCTCTTGGACCCTTCCCAGCGGGAGGTGTTCCTGCAGCAGATATATGAGCAGCT
CTGCCTCTTTGAGGATAAGGTGGCCACCATGCTGCAGCAGCAGTACGATCCCCAGAGCCAGGCAGAAGAC
CAGTCCCCAGACTCAGGGGACCTACTGGGCCGGAAGGTAGGCGTCTCCATGGTGACAGCTGATCTTGGGC
TGGTCAGTATGATTCGTCAGGGCATCTTGGCACTGCAGTTACTACCCTCGAACTCTAGTGCAGGGATTAT
CGTGATCACGGATGGGGTGACCAGTGTACCTGATGTTGCTGTCTGTGAGACACTGCTGAACCAGCTTCGC
AGTGGCACTGTGGCTTGTTCCTTTGTCCAGGTGGGAGGAGTTTACTCTTATGACTGCAGTTTTGGCCATG
TGCCCAATGTGGAATTAATGAAGTTCATCGCAATGGCAACATTTGGGTCCTACCTGTCCACTTGTCCTGA
GCCGGAGCCAGGCAACCTGGGTCTGACTGTCTACCACCGGGCATTTCTCCTCTATTCCTTCCTGCGCAGT
GGGGAAGCACTGAACCCTGAATATTACTGCGGCTCTCAGCACCGCCTATTTAATGAGCACCTGGTCTCTG
CAAGCAGCAACCCTGCCCTGGCCTTGCGCCGGAAGAAGCACACTGAGAAGGAGGTGCCAGCCGACTTGGT
CAGCACTGTGTCCGTACGGCTTCGAGAGGGCTACAGTGTCCGAGAGGTCACACTGGCCAAAGGAGGGTCC
CAATTGGAGGTAAAGCTGGTGCTGCTGTGGAAACACAACATGCGCATTGAGTATGTGGCTATGGCACCCT
GGCCCCTGGAGCCTGAGGGCCCTCGAGTAACACGGGTGGAAGTGACGATGGAAGGCGGCTACGACATTTT
GCATGATGTGTCCTGTGCACTAAGGCAGCCCATTCGTTCATTGTATCGTACCCATGTTATCCGGCGTTTC
TGGAACACGCTGCAGAGCATCAACCAGACAGACCAGATGCTTGCCCACCTTCAGTCCTTCTCCTCAGTGC
CTGAGCATTTCACGCTTCCTGACAGCACCAAGAGCGGAGTGCCACTCTTCTACATCCCTCCAGGCTCCAC
CACCCCGGTGCTCTCCCTCCAGCCCAGTGGTTCTGACTCATCCCATGCCCAGTTTGCTGCCTACTGGAAG
CCAGTGCTGTCCATGGATGCAAATTCCTGGCAGCGATGGCTGCACATGCATCGCCTGGTGCTAATCCTGG
AGCATGACACACCAATCCCCAAGCACTTGCACACCCCGGGCAGCAATGGGCGCTACAGCACTATCCAGTG
CAGGATCTCCCACTCCTCCCTGACCTCTCTGCTGCGGGACTGGAGCAGCTTCGTACTAGTCGAGGGCTAT
TCTTATGTTAAGCTGCTCTCCAGTGCCCCAGACCAGCCCCCCAATTCCTTCTACATGGTCCGTATCATTT
CCAAGGCCCCATGCATGGTTCTTCGCCTGGGTTTTCCCATTGGCACACCAGCACCGGCCCGGCACAAGAT
TGTGTCAGGCTTGAGGGAAGAGATCCTGCGGCTGCGTTTCCCCCACCGGGTACAAAGCAAGGAGCCAACG
CCCAAGGTGAAACGAAAAGGGCTAGGGGGTGCTGGTGGGGGCAGCTCTCCCTCCAAGTCACCCCCCGTGC
TGGGGCCACAGCAGGCCCTGTCTGACCGGCCCTGCCTTGTGGTCCTGCATAAGCCACTGGACAAACTGCT
CATCAGGTATGAGAAGCTGCCCTTGGACTACCGGGCACCCTTCTTGCTGACATTGGAGCCACCAGGTCCA
CTGCCCTTGGTGTCAGGCCGCTCAGCCTCTTCTAGCCTGGCGTCACTGTCCCGCTACCTCTACCATCAGC
GCTGGCTTTGGAGTGTCCCGTCAGGACTGGCCCCTGCGCTGCCTCTCAGTGCCATTGCCCAGCTCCTCTC
CATCCTCACTGAAGTCCGACTTTCTGAAGGATTCCACTTCGCCTGCAGTGGGGAAGGAATCATCAACATG
GTTCTGGAGCTTCCAATTCAGAATGAACCACCAGGGCAGGCTGCAGCTGAAGAGAAGCACACCTGTGTTG
TCCAGTACATCCTCTTCCCCCCACACTCTACCTCCACCAAAGACAGCTTCTCGACAGATGATGACAATGA
TGTGGAAGTGGAGGCCCTGGAGGGAGACTCAGAGCTCAATCTGGTCACTGAGGTGTGGGTGGAGCCACAG
TATGGGCGAGTGGGACCTGGCCCTGGAATCTGGAAGCACCTCCAGGACCTGACGTATTCTGAGATCCCGC
AAGCTCTCCACCCACGGGATGCTGCCTGCATAGGCTCCATGCTGAGCTTTGAATACCTGATACAGCTGTG
TCAGAGCAAGGAATGGGGTCCTCTGCCCCCAGAGCCGAGGGTCTCTGATGGATTGGATCAGGGAGGAGAC
ACCTGCGTCCATGAGATCCCTTTCCATTTTGACCTAATGGGATTGCTGCCACAGTGCCAGCAGCTCCAGA
TGTTCTTCCTCTTGCTTGCCAGAGGTGCCGAGGGGCCACTGTGAGCGGCCGCTAAGTAAGTAAGGATCCC
CAGCTTGGCCGCCATGGCCCAACTTGTTTATTGCAGCTTATAATGGTTACAAATAAAGCAATAGCATCAC
AAATTTCACAAATAAAGCATTTTTTTCACTGCATTCTAGTTGTGGTTTGTCCAAACTCATCAATGTATCT
TATCATGTCTGGATCGGGAATTAATTCGGCGCAGCACCATGGCCTGAAATAACCTCTGAAAGAGGAACTT
GGTTAGGTACCTTCTGAGGCGGAAAGAACCAGCTGTGGAATGTGTGTCAGTTAGGGTGTGGAAAGTCCCC
AGGCTCCCCAGCAGGCAGAAGTATGCAAAGCATGCATCTCAATTAGTCAGCAACCAGGTGTGGAAAGTCC
CCAGGCTCCCCAGCAGGCAGAAGTATGCAAAGCATGCATCTCAATTAGTCAGCAACCATAGTCCCGCCCC
TAACTCCGCCCATCCCGCCCCTAACTCCGCCCAGTTCCGCCCATTCTCCGCCCCATGGCTGACTAATTTT
TTTTATTTATGCAGAGGCCGAGGCCGCCTCGGCCTCTGAGCTATTCCAGAAGTAGTGAGGAGGCTTTTTT
GGAGGCCTAGGCTTTTGCAAAAAGCTGTTAACAGCTTGGCACTGGCCGTCGTTTTACAACGTCGTGACTG
GGAAAACCCTGGCGTTACCCAACTTAATCGCCTTGCAGCACATCCCCCTTTCGCCAGCTGGCGTAATAGC
GAAGAGGCCCGCACCGATCGCCCTTCCCAACAGTTGCGCAGCCTGAATGGCGAATGGCGCCTGATGCGGT
ATTTTCTCCTTACGCATCTGTGCGGTATTTCACACCGCATA
[142 nt withheld, positions 4872-5013]
C
[141 nt withheld, positions 5015-5155]
CCTTTGACGTTGGAGTCCACGTTCTTT
[37 nt withheld, positions 5183-5219]
ACCCTATCTCGGGCTATTCTTTTGATTTATAAGGGATTTTGCCGATTTCGGCCTATTGGTTAAAAAATGA
GCTGATTTAACAAAAATTTAACGCGAATTTTAACAAAATATTAACGTTTACAATTTTATGGTGCACTCTC
AGTACAATCTGCTCTGATGCCGCATAGTTAAGCCAGCCCCGACACCCGCCAACACCCGCTGACGCGCCCT
GACGGGCTTGTCTGCTCCCGGCATCCGCTTACAGACAAGCTGTGACCGTCTCCGGGAGCTGCATGTGTCA
GAGGTTTTCACCGTCATCACCGAAACGCGCGAGACGAAAGGGCCTCGTGATACGCCTATTTTTATAGGTT
AATGTCATGATAATAATGGTTTCTTAGACGTCAGGTGGCACTTTTCGGGGAAATGTGCGCGGAACCCCTA
TTTGTTTATTTTTCTAAATACATTCAAATATGTATCCGCTCATGAGACAATAACCCTGATAAATGCTTCA
ATAATATTGAAAAAGGAAGAGTATGAGTATTCAACATTTCCGTGTCGCCCTTATTCCCTTTTTTGCGGCA
TTTTGCCTTCCTGTTTTTGCTCACCCAGAAACGCTGGTGAAAGTAAAAGATGCTGAAGATCAGTTGGGTG
CACGAGTGGGTTACATCGAACTGGATCTCAACAGCGGTAAGATCCTTGAGAGTTTTCGCCCCGAAGAACG
TTTTCCAATGATGAGCACTTTTAAAGTTCTGCTATGTGGCGCGGTATTATCCCGTATTGACGCCGGGCAA
GAGCAACTCGGTCGCCGCATACACTATTCTCAGAATGACTTGGTTGAGTACTCACCAGTCACAGAAAAGC
ATCTTACGGATGGCATGACAGTAAGAGAATTATGCAGTGCTGCCATAACCATGAGTGATAACACTGCGGC
CAACTTACTTCTGACAACGATCGGAGGACCGAAGGAGCTAACCGCTTTTTTGCACAACATGGGGGATCAT
GTAACTCGCCTTGATCGTTGGGAACCGGAGCTGAATGAAGCCATACCAAACGACGAGCGTGACACCACGA
TGCCTGTAGCAATGGCAACAACGTTGCGCAAACTATTAACTGGCGAACTACTTACTCTAGCTTCCCGGCA
ACAATTAATAGACTGGATGGAGGCGGATAAAGTTGCAGGACCACTTCTGCGCTCGGCCCTTCCGGCTGGC
TGGTTTATTGCTGATAAATCTGGAGCCGGTGAGCGTGGGTCTCGCGGTATCATTGCAGCACTGGGGCCAG
ATGGTAAGCCCTCCCGTATCGTAGTTATCTACACGACGGGGAGTCAGGCAACTATGGATGAACGAAATAG
ACAGATCGCTGAGATAGGTGCCTCACTGATTAAGCATTGGTAACTGTCAGACCAAGTTTACTCATATATA
CTTTAGATTGATTTAAAACTTCATTTTTAATTTAAAAGGATCTAGGTGAAGATCCTTTTTGATAATCTCA
TGACCAAAATCCCTTAACGTGAGTTTTCGTTCCACTGAGCGTCAGACCCCGTAGAAAAGATCAAAGGATC
TTCTTGAGATCCTTTTTTTCTGCGCGTAATCTGCTGCTTGCAAACAAAAAAACCACCGCTACCAGCGGTG
GTTTGTTTGCCGGATCAAGAGCTACCAACTCTTTTTCCGAAGGTAACTGGCTTCAGCAGAGCGCAGATAC
CAAATACTGTTCTTCTAGTGTAGCCGTAGTTAGGCCACCACTTCAAGAACTCTGTAGCACCGCCTACATA
CCTCGCTCTGCTAATCCTGTTACCAGTGGCTGCTGCCAGTGGCGATAAGTCGTGTCTTACCGGGTTGGAC
TCAAGACGATAGTTACCGGATAAGGCGCAGCGGTCGGGCTGAACGGGGGGTTCGTGCACACAGCCCAGCT
TGGAGCGAACGACCTACACCGAACTGAGATACCTACAGCGTGAGCTATGAGAAAGCGCCACGCTTCCCGA
AGGGAGAAAGGCGGACAGGTATCCGGTAAGCGGCAGGGTCGGAACAGGAGAGCGCACGAGGGAGCTTCCA
GGGGGAAACGCCTGGTATCTTTATAGTCCTGTCGGGTTTCGCCACCTCTGACTTGAGCGTCGATTTTTGT
GATGCTCGTCAGGGGGGCGGAGCCTATGGAAAAACGCCAGCAACGCGGCCTTTTTACGGTTCCTGGCCTT
TTGCTGGCCTTTTGCTCACATGTTCTTTCCTGCGTTATCCCCTGATTCTGTGGATAACCGTATTACCGCC
TTTGAGTGAGCTGATACCGCTCGCCGCAGCCGAACGACCGAGCGCAGCGAGTCAGTGAGCGAGGAAGCGG
AAGAGCGCCCAATACGCAAACCGCCTCTCCCCGCGCGTTGGCCGATTCATTAATGCAGCTGGCACGACAG
GTTTCCCGACTGGAAAGCGGGCAGTGAGCGCAACGCAATTAATGTGAGTTAGCTCACTCATTAGGCACCC
CAGGCTTTACACTTTATGCTTCCGGCTCGTATGTTGTGTGGAATTGTGAGCGGATAACAATTTCACACAG
GAAACAGCTATGACATGATTACGAATTAATTCGAGCTCGCCC
Features (pLannotate 1.2.2; 21 found; start..end, strand, type, name):
      1..380     +  enhancer       CMV enhancer: human cytomegalovirus immediate early enhancer
    381..584     +  promoter       CMV promoter: human cytomegalovirus (CMV) immediate early promoter
    720..763     +  intron         CMV intron (fragment): modified intron A from human cytomegalovirus
    815..833     +  promoter       SP6 promoter: promoter for bacteriophage SP6 RNA polymerase
    837..874     +  CDS            IgH signal sequence (fragment): signal sequence from the mouse immunoglobulin heavy chain variable region
    927..947     +  CDS            FLAG (fragment): FLAG® epitope tag, followed by an enterokinase cleavage site
    972..4025    +  CDS            SZT2 (fragment): SZT2_HUMAN - Also known as C1orf84 From Homo sapiens (Human).
   4081..4215    +  polyA_signal   SV40 poly(A) signal: SV40 polyadenylation signal
   4284..4641    +  promoter       SV40 promoter: SV40 enhancer and early promoter
   4660..4814    +  CDS            lacZα (fragment): LacZα fragment of β-galactosidase; lacZ fragment
   4820..4871    -  misc_feature   bom (fragment): basis of mobility region from pBR322
   4890..5270    +  rep_origin     M13 ori (sequence partly withheld): M13 bacteriophage origin of replication; arrow indicates direction of (+) strand synthesis
   5346..5395    -  misc_feature   bom (fragment): basis of mobility region from pBR322
   5497..5532    -  CDS            rop (fragment): Rop protein, which maintains plasmids at low copy number; rop
   5627..5731    +  promoter       AmpR promoter: bla
   5732..6592    +  CDS            AmpR: β-lactamase; bla; confers resistance to ampicillin, carbenicillin, and related antibiotics
   6763..7351    +  rep_origin     ori: high-copy-number ColE1/pMB1/pBR322/pUC origin of replication
   7534..7626    +  CDS            lacI (fragment): lac repressor; lacI; The lac repressor binds to the lac operator to inhibit transcription in E. coli. This inhibition can be relieved by adding lactose or isopropyl-β-D-thiogalactopyranoside (IPTG).
   7639..7660    +  protein_bind   CAP binding site: CAP binding activates transcription in the presence of cAMP. E. coli catabolite activator protein
   7675..7705    +  promoter       lac promoter: promoter for the E. coli lac operon
   7713..7729    +  protein_bind   lac operator: The lac repressor binds to the lac operator to inhibit transcription in E. coli. This inhibition can be relieved by adding lactose or isopropyl-β-D-thiogalactopyranoside (IPTG). lac repressor encoded by lacI
