[The description below was written by a language model from this plasmid's Addgene catalogue record and pLannotate feature annotations shown in this document.]
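Description:
pRK5-FLAG-SZT2 1-1021 is a mammalian expression plasmid of about 7.8 kb, built on the pRK5 backbone, that produces an N-terminally FLAG-tagged fragment of human SZT2 comprising amino acids 1-1021. It is propagated in E. coli through a high-copy ColE1/pUC-type origin and selected with ampicillin via the β-lactamase gene under its own promoter. The backbone also carries an M13 phage origin, which can support single-stranded DNA production, along with short remnants of lacZα, lacI, rop and bom sequences and a lac promoter/operator region. These are leftovers of the vector's cloning history rather than functional parts of the expression unit.

Transcription of the insert is driven by the human cytomegalovirus immediate-early enhancer and promoter, followed by a fragment of CMV intron A and an SP6 phage promoter, which could serve for in vitro transcription. The annotation also flags a short partial match to a mouse immunoglobulin heavy-chain signal sequence upstream of the tag. It is only a fragment, and the record does not indicate that it has any functional role. The FLAG epitope precedes the SZT2 coding fragment, which was inserted by restriction cloning between Sal and Not sites, and the transcript ends at an SV40 polyadenylation signal. An SV40 enhancer/early promoter region lies downstream. No mammalian selection marker is annotated, which fits transient transfection use.

The stated purpose is mammalian expression of an SZT2 fragment. The plasmid was deposited in connection with work on the KICSTOR complex, GATOR1 recruitment to the lysosome and nutrient regulation of mTORC1. The FLAG tag would allow detection or immunoprecipitation of the truncated protein, for example in domain-mapping experiments, although the record does not specify such assays.
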