Addgene plasmid #87036: pRK5-FLAG-SZT2 1-1021
Purpose: mammalian expression of SZT2 fragment
Depositing lab: David Sabatini. Depositing organization: Whitehead Institute for Biomedical Research. Publication: KICSTOR recruits GATOR1 to the lysosome and is necessary for nutrients to regulate mTORC1. Wolfson RL, Chantranupong L, Wyant GA, Gu X, Orozco JM, Shen K, Condon KJ, Petri S, Kedir J, Scaria SM, Abu-Remaileh M, Frankel WN, Sabatini DM. Nature. 2017 Feb 15. doi: 10.1038/nature21423. PubMed 28199306.
Backbone
  Vector backbone: pRK5
  Vector type: Mammalian Expression
Growth in bacteria
  Bacterial resistance: Ampicillin, 100 μg/mL
  Growth temperature: 37°C
  Growth strain: DH5alpha
  Copy number: Unknown
Gene/Insert
  Gene/Insert name: SZT2 (alt name: NM_015284)
  Species: H. sapiens (human)
  Mutation: AA 1-1021
  Entrez Gene: SZT2 (a.k.a. C1orf84, EIEE18, KIAA0467, SZT2A, SZT2B)
  Promoter: CMV
  Tag / fusion protein: Flag (N terminal on insert)
  Cloning method: Restriction Enzyme; 5′ cloning site Sal (unknown if destroyed); 3′ cloning site Not (unknown if destroyed)
  Sequencing primers: 5′ ATT TAG GTG ACA CTA TAG; 3′ TGT AAC CAT TAT AAG CTG
Terms and licenses: Academic/Nonprofit Terms; Industry Terms: Not Available to Industry
How to cite: pRK5-FLAG-SZT2 1-1021 was a gift from David Sabatini (Addgene plasmid # 87036 ; http://n2t.net/addgene:87036 ; RRID:Addgene_87036)
