>Addgene plasmid #87036 | pRK5-FLAG-SZT2 1-1021 | depositor partial sequence | sequence record 169805 | Insert
ATGGCCTCGGAGCGCCCGGAGCCGGAGGTGGAAGAAGCTGGGCAGGTGTTCCTGTTAATGAAAAAGGATT
ATCGAATCTCCCGAAATGTTCGCCTGGCTTGGTTCCTCAGTCATCTGCACCAAACTGTGCAGGCCACACC
CCAGGAGATGCTGCTTCAGTCTGAACAGGAATTGGAAGTCCTCAGTGTCCTGCCCCCTGGGTGGCAGCCA
GATGAACCAGTGGTCCCAAGGCCATTCCTCCTGGTACCTTCCACCCGGGTCACCTTCCTGGCTTGGCAGT
ATCGGTTTGTCATTGAGTTGGACCTTAGCCCATCTACTGGCATTGTGGATGATTCCACAGGGGAGATCTT
GTTTGATGAAGTTTTCCATGCCCTGTCCCGCTGCTTAGGCGGGCTGCTTCGGCCCTTCCGAGTGCCTGGA
TCTTGCATCGACTTCCAGCCTGAGATCTATGTAACTATCCAGGCCTACTCCTCCATCATTGGACTGCAGT
CCCACCAGGTGCTGGTACAGGGCTGCCTCTTGGACCCTTCCCAGCGGGAGGTGTTCCTGCAGCAGATATA
TGAGCAGCTCTGCCTCTTTGAGGATAAGGTGGCCACCATGCTGCAGCAGCAGTACGATCCCCAGAGCCAG
GCAGAAGACCAGTCCCCAGACTCAGGGGACCTACTGGGCCGGAAGGTAGGCGTCTCCATGGTGACAGCTG
ATCTTGGGCTGGTCAGTATGATTCGTCAGGGCATCTTGGCACTGCAGTTACTACCCTCGAACTCTAGTGC
AGGGATTATCGTGATCACGGATGGGGTGACCAGTGTACCTGATGTTGCTGTCTGTGAGACACTGCTGAAC
CAGCTTCGCAGTGGCACTGTGGCTTGTTCCTTTGTCCAGGTGGGAGGAGTTTACTCTTATGACTGCAGTT
TTGGCCATGTGCCCAATGTGGAATTAATGAAGTTCATCGCAATGGCAACATTTGGGTCCTACCTGTCCAC
TTGTCCTGAGCCGGAGCCAGGCAACCTGGGTCTGACTGTCTACCACCGGGCATTTCTCCTCTATTCCTTC
CTGCGCAGTGGGGAAGCACTGAACCCTGAATATTACTGCGGCTCTCAGCACCGCCTATTTAATGAGCACC
TGGTCTCTGCAAGCAGCAACCCTGCCCTGGCCTTGCGCCGGAAGAAGCACACTGAGAAGGAGGTGCCAGC
CGACTTGGTCAGCACTGTGTCCGTACGGCTTCGAGAGGGCTACAGTGTCCGAGAGGTCACACTGGCCAAA
GGAGGGTCCCAATTGGAGGTAAAGCTGGTGCTGCTGTGGAAACACAACATGCGCATTGAGTATGTGGCTA
TGGCACCCTGGCCCCTGGAGCCTGAGGGCCCTCGAGTAACACGGGTGGAAGTGACGATGGAAGGCGGCTA
CGACATTTTGCATGATGTGTCCTGTGCACTAAGGCAGCCCATTCGTTCATTGTATCGTACCCATGTTATC
CGGCGTTTCTGGAACACGCTGCAGAGCATCAACCAGACAGACCAGATGCTTGCCCACCTTCAGTCCTTCT
CCTCAGTGCCTGAGCATTTCACGCTTCCTGACAGCACCAAGAGCGGAGTGCCACTCTTCTACATCCCTCC
AGGCTCCACCACCCCGGTGCTCTCCCTCCAGCCCAGTGGTTCTGACTCATCCCATGCCCAGTTTGCTGCC
TACTGGAAGCCAGTGCTGTCCATGGATGCAAATTCCTGGCAGCGATGGCTGCACATGCATCGCCTGGTGC
TAATCCTGGAGCATGACACACCAATCCCCAAGCACTTGCACACCCCGGGCAGCAATGGGCGCTACAGCAC
TATCCAGTGCAGGATCTCCCACTCCTCCCTGACCTCTCTGCTGCGGGACTGGAGCAGCTTCGTACTAGTC
GAGGGCTATTCTTATGTTAAGCTGCTCTCCAGTGCCCCAGACCAGCCCCCCAATTCCTTCTACATGGTCC
GTATCATTTCCAAGGCCCCATGCATGGTTCTTCGCCTGGGTTTTCCCATTGGCACACCAGCACCGGCCCG
GCACAAGATTGTGTCAGGCTTGAGGGAAGAGATCCTGCGGCTGCGTTTCCCCCACCGGGTACAAAGCAAG
GAGCCAACGCCCAAGGTGAAACGAAAAGGGCTAGGGGGTGCTGGTGGGGGCAGCTCTCCCTCCAAGTCAC
CCCCCGTGCTGGGGCCACAGCAGGCCCTGTCTGACCGGCCCTGCCTTGTGGTCCTGCATAAGCCACTGGA
CAAACTGCTCATCAGGTATGAGAAGCTGCCCTTGGACTACCGGGCACCCTTCTTGCTGACATTGGAGCCA
CCAGGTCCACTGCCCTTGGTGTCAGGCCGCTCAGCCTCTTCTAGCCTGGCGTCACTGTCCCGCTACCTCT
ACCATCAGCGCTGGCTTTGGAGTGTCCCGTCAGGACTGGCCCCTGCGCTGCCTCTCAGTGCCATTGCCCA
GCTCCTCTCCATCCTCACTGAAGTCCGACTTTCTGAAGGATTCCACTTCGCCTGCAGTGGGGAAGGAATC
ATCAACATGGTTCTGGAGCTTCCAATTCAGAATGAACCACCAGGGCAGGCTGCAGCTGAAGAGAAGCACA
CCTGTGTTGTCCAGTACATCCTCTTCCCCCCACACTCTACCTCCACCAAAGACAGCTTCTCGACAGATGA
TGACAATGATGTGGAAGTGGAGGCCCTGGAGGGAGACTCAGAGCTCAATCTGGTCACTGAGGTGTGGGTG
GAGCCACAGTATGGGCGAGTGGGACCTGGCCCTGGAATCTGGAAGCACCTCCAGGACCTGACGTATTCTG
AGATCCCGCAAGCTCTCCACCCACGGGATGCTGCCTGCATAGGCTCCATGCTGAGCTTTGAATACCTGAT
ACAGCTGTGTCAGAGCAAGGAATGGGGTCCTCTGCCCCCAGAGCCGAGGGTCTCTGATGGATTGGATCAG
GGAGGAGACACCTGCGTCCATGAGATCCCTTTCCATTTTGACCTAATGGGATTGCTGCCACAGTGCCAGC
AGCTCCAGATGTTCTTCCTCTTGCTTGCCAGAGGTGCCGAGGGGCCACTGCT
